>Addgene plasmid #62957 | pC-(lox2-attB2-SA-T2A-Gal4-Hsp70)3 | depositor full sequence | sequence record 166834 | Full plasmid sequence
GGCCAGACCCACGTAGTCCAGCGGCAGATCGGCGGCGGAGAAGTTAAGCGTCTCCAGGATGACCTTGCCC
GAACTGGGGCACGTGGTGTTCGACGATGTGCAGCTAATTTCGCCCGGCTCCACGTCCGCCCATTGGTTAA
TCAGCAGACCCTCGTTGGCGTAACGGAACCATGAGAGGTACGACAACCATTTGAGGTATACTGGCACCGA
GCCCGAGTTCAAGAAGAAGGCGTTTTTCCATAGGCTCCGCCCCCCTGACGAGCATCACAAAAATCGACGC
TCAAGTCAGAGGTGGCGAAACCCGACAGGACTATAAAGATACCAGGCGTTTCCCCCTGGAAGCTCCCTCG
TGCGCTCTCCTGTTCCGACCCTGCCGCTTACCGGATACCTGTCCGCCTTTCTCCCTTCGGGAAGCGTGGC
GCTTTCTCAATGCTCACGCTGTAGGTATCTCAGTTCGGTGTAGGTCGTTCGCTCCAAGCTGGGCTGTGTG
CACGAACCCCCCGTTCAGCCCGACCGCTGCGCCTTATCCGGTAACTATCGTCTTGAGTCCAACCCGGTAA
GACACGACTTATCGCCACTGGCAGCAGCCACTGGTAACAGGATTAGCAGAGCGAGGTATGTAGGCGGTGC
TACAGAGTTCTTGAAGTGGTGGCCTAACTACGGCTACACTAGAAGGACAGTATTTGGTATCTGCGCTCTG
CTGAAGCCAGTTACCTTCGGAAAAAGAGTTGGTAGCTCTTGATCCGGCAAACAAACCACCGCTGGTAGCG
GTGGTTTTTTTGTTTGCAAGCAGCAGATTACGCGCAGAAAAAAAGGATCTCAAGAAGATCCTTTGATCTT
TTCTACGGGGTCTGACGCTCAGTGGAACGAAAACTCACGTTAAGGGATTTTGGTCATGAGATTATCAAAA
AGGATCTTCACCTAGATCCTTTTAAATTAAAAATGAAGTTTTAAATCAATCTAAAGTATATATGAGTAAA
CTTGGTCTGACAGTTACCAATGCTTAATCAGTGAGGCACCTATCTCAGCGATCTGTCTATTTCGTTCATC
CATAGTTGCCTGACTCCCCGTCGTGTAGATAACTACGATACGGGAGGGCTTACCATCTGGCCCCAGTGCT
GCAATGATACCGCGAGACCCACGCTCACCGGCTCCAGATTTATCAGCAATAAACCAGCCAGCCGGAAGGG
CCGAGCGCAGAAGTGGTCCTGCAACTTTATCCGCCTCCATCCAGTCTATTAATTGTTGCCGGGAAGCTAG
AGTAAGTAGTTCGCCAGTTAATAGTTTGCGCAACGTTGTTGCCATTGCTACAGGCATCGTGGTGTCACGC
TCGTCGTTTGGTATGGCTTCATTCAGCTCCGGTTCCCAACGATCAAGGCGAGTTACATGATCCCCCATGT
TGTGCAAAAAAGCGGTTAGCTCCTTCGGTCCTCCGATCGTTGTCAGAAGTAAGTTGGCCGCAGTGTTATC
ACTCATGGTTATGGCAGCACTGCATAATTCTCTTACTGTCATGCCATCCGTAAGATGCTTTTCTGTGACT
GGTGAGTACTCAACCAAGTCATTCTGAGAATAGTGTATGCGGCGACCGAGTTGCTCTTGCCCGGCGTCAA
CACGGGATAATACCGCGCCACATAGCAGAACTTTAAAAGTGCTCATCATTGGAAAACGTTCTTCGGGGCG
AAAACTCTCAAGGATCTTACCGCTGTTGAGATCCAGTTCGATGTAACCCACTCGTGCACCCAACTGATCT
TCAGCATCTTTTACTTTCACCAGCGTTTCTGGGTGAGCAAAAACAGGAAGGCAAAATGCCGCAAAAAAGG
GAATAAGGGCGACACGGAAATGTTGAATACTCATACTCTTCCTTTTTCAATATTATTGAAGCATTTATCA
GGGTTATTGTCTCATGAGCGGATACATATTTGAATGTATTTAGAAAAATAAACAAATAGGGGTTCCGCGC
ACATTTCCCCGAAAAGTGCCACCTGACGTCTAAGAAACCATTATTATCATGACATTAACCTATAAAAATA
GGCGTATCACGAGGCCCTTTCGTCTCGCGCGTTTCGGTGATGACGGTGAAAACCTCTGACACATGCAGCT
CCCGGAGACGGTCACAGCTTGTCTGTAAGCGGATGCCGGGAGCAGACAAGCCCGTCAGGGCGCGTCAGCG
GGTGTTGGCGGGTGTCGGGGCTGGCTTAACTATGCGGCATCAGAGCAGATTGTACTGAGAGTGCACCATA
TGCGGTGTGAAATACCGCACCGAATCGCGCGGAACTAACGACAGTCGCTCCAAGGTCGTCGAACAAAAGG
TGAATGTGTTGCGGAGAGCGGGTGGGAGACAGCGAAAGAGCAACTACGAAACGTGGTGTGGTGGAGGTGA
ATTATGAAGAGGGCGCGCGATTTGAAAAGTATGTATATAAAAAATATATCCCGGTGTTTTATGTAGCGAT
AAACGAGTTTTTGATGTAAGGTATGCAGGTGTGTAAGTCTTTTGGTTAGAAGACAAATCCAAAGTCTACT
TGTGGGGATGTTCGAAGGGGAAATACTTGTATTCTATAGGTCATATCTTGTTTTTATTGGCACAAATATA
ATTACATTAGCTTTTTGAGGGGGCAATAAACAGTAAACACGATGGTAATAATGGTAAAAAAAAAAACAAG
CAGTTATTTCGGATATATGTCGGCTACTCCTTGCGTCGGGCCCGAAGTCTTAGAGCCAGATATGCGAGCA
CCCGGAAGCTCACGATGAGAATGGCCAGACCATGATGAAATAACATAAGGTGGTCCCGTCGGCAAGAGAC
ATCCACTTAACGTATGCTTGCAATAAGTGCGAGTGAAAGGAATAGTATTCTGAGTGTCGTATTGAGTCTG
AGTGAGACAGCGATATGATTGTTGATTAACCCTTAGCATGTCCGTGGGGTTTGAATTAACTCATAATATT
AATTAGACGAAATTATTTTTAAAGTTTTATTTTTAATAATTTGCGAGTACGCAAAGCTTGGCTGCATCCA
ACGCGCAATTAACCCTCACTAAAGGGAACAAAAGCTGGGTACCGGGCCCCCCCTCGAGATAACTTCGTAT
AAAGTATCCTATACGAAGTTATCAATTGGCTTATTGGGATTTCAATTTAAGATGCTGCTAAATAAAGTTA
GTCACTTACGGACTGGGGAGGCACCCCGTCATCACTCGCCAGAAATGCAATTGATGTAGGTCACGGTCTC
GAAGCCGCGGTGCGGGTGCCAGGGCGTGCCCTTGGGCTCCCCGGGCGCGTACTCCACCTCACCCATCTGG
TCCATCATGATGGTCGACTCTAGAAGTCGATCCAACATGGCGACTTGTCCCATCCCCGGCATGTTTAAAT
ATACTAATTATTCTTGAACTAATTTTAATCAACCGATTTATCTCTCTTCCGCAGGTGGGAGGTTCCGGTG
GAAGCGGAGGTAGCGGCACCGGTGCATGCGAGGGCCGCGGCAGCCTGCTGACCTGCGGCGATGTGGAGGA
GAACCCCGGGCCCATGAAGCTGCTGAGCAGCATCGAGCAGGCCTGCGATATCTGCCGCCTGAAGAAGCTG
AAGTGCAGCAAGGAGAAGCCCAAGTGCGCCAAGTGCCTGAAGAACAACTGGGAGTGCCGCTACAGCCCCA
AGACCAAGCGCAGCCCCCTGACCCGCGCCCACCTGACCGAGGTGGAGAGCCGCCTGGAGCGCCTGGAGCA
GCTGTTCCTGCTGATCTTCCCCCGCGAGGATCTGGATATGATCCTGAAGATGGATAGCCTGCAGGATATC
AAGGCCCTGCTGACCGGCCTGTTCGTGCAGGATAACGTGAACAAGGATGCCGTGACCGATCGCCTGGCCA
GCGTGGAGACCGATATGCCCCTGACCCTGCGCCAGCACCGCATCAGCGCCACCAGCAGCAGCGAGGAGAG
CAGCAACAAGGGCCAGCGCCAGCTGACCGTGAGCATCGATAGCGCCGCCCACCACGATAACAGCACCATC
CCCCTGGATTTCATGCCCCGCGATGCCCTGCACGGCTTCGATTGGAGCGAGGAGGATGATATGAGCGATG
GCCTGCCCTTCCTGAAGACCGATCCCAACAACAACGGCTTCTTCGGCGATGGCAGCCTGCTGTGCATCCT
GCGCAGCATCGGCTTCAAGCCCGAGAACTACACCAACAGCAACGTGAACCGCCTGCCCACCATGATCACC
GATCGCTACACCCTGGCCAGCCGCAGCACCACCAGCCGCCTGCTGCAGAGCTACCTGAACAACTTCCACC
CCTACTGCCCCATCGTGCACAGCCCCACCCTGATGATGCTGTACAACAACCAGATCGAGATCGCCAGCAA
GGATCAGTGGCAGATCCTGTTCAACTGCATCCTGGCCATCGGCGCCTGGTGCATCGAGGGCGAGAGCACC
GATATCGATGTGTTCTACTACCAGAACGCCAAGAGCCACCTGACCAGCAAGGTGTTCGAGAGCGGCAGCA
TCATCCTGGTGACCGCCCTGCACCTGCTGAGCCGCTACACCCAGTGGCGCCAGAAGACCAACACCAGCTA
CAACTTCCACAGCTTCAGCATCCGCATGGCCATCAGCCTGGGCCTGAACCGCGATCTGCCCAGCAGCTTC
AGCGATAGCAGCATCCTGGAGCAGCGCCGCCGCATCTGGTGGAGCGTGTACAGCTGGGAGATCCAGCTGA
GCCTGCTGTACGGCCGCAGCATCCAGCTGAGCCAGAACACCATCAGCTTCCCCAGCAGCGTGGATGATGT
GCAGCGCACCACCACCGGCCCCACCATCTACCACGGCATCATCGAGACCGCCCGCCTGCTGCAGGTGTTC
ACCAAGATCTACGAGCTGGATAAGACCGTGACCGCCGAGAAGAGCCCCATCTGCGCCAAGAAGTGCCTGA
TGATCTGCAACGAGATCGAGGAGGTGAGCCGCCAGGCCCCCAAGTTCCTGCAGATGGATATCAGCACCAC
CGCCCTGACCAACCTGCTGAAGGAGCACCCCTGGCTGAGCTTCACCCGCTTCGAGCTGAAGTGGAAGCAG
CTGAGCCTGATCATCTACGTGCTGCGCGATTTCTTCACCAACTTCACCCAGAAGAAGAGCCAGCTGGAGC
AGGATCAGAACGATCACCAGAGCTACGAGGTGAAGCGCTGCAGCATCATGCTGAGCGATGCCGCCCAGCG
CACCGTGATGAGCGTGAGCAGCTACATGGATAACCACAACGTGACCCCCTACTTCGCCTGGAACTGCAGC
TACTACCTGTTCAACGCCGTGCTGGTGCCCATCAAGACCCTGCTGAGCAACAGCAAGAGCAACGCCGAGA
ACAACGAGACCGCCCAGCTGCTGCAGCAGATCAACACCGTGCTGATGCTGCTGAAGAAGCTGGCCACCTT
CAAGATCCAGACCTGCGAGAAGTACATCCAGGTGCTGGAGGAGGTGTGCGCCCCCTTCCTGCTGAGCCAG
TGCGCCATCCCCCTGCCCCACATCAGCTACAACAACAGCAACGGCAGCGCCATCAAGAACATCGTGGGCA
GCGCCACCATCGCCCAGTACCCCACCCTGCCCGAGGAGAACGTGAACAACATCAGCGTGAAGTACGTGAG
CCCCGGCAGCGTGGGACCCAGCCCCGTGCCCCTGAAGAGCGGCGCCAGCTTCAGCGATCTGGTGAAGCTG
CTGAGCAACCGCCCCCCCAGCCGCAACAGCCCCGTGACCATCCCCCGCAGCACCCCCAGCCACCGCAGCG
TGACCCCCTTCCTGGGCCAGCAGCAGCAGCTGCAGAGCCTGGTGCCCCTGACCCCCAGCGCCCTGTTCGG
CGGCGCCAACTTCAACCAGAGCGGCAACATCGCCGATAGCAGCCTGAGCTTCACCTTCACCAACAGCAGC
AACGGCCCCAACCTGATCACCACCCAGACCAACAGCCAGGCCCTGAGCCAGCCCATCGCCAGCAGCAACG
TGCACGATAACTTCATGAACAACGAGATCACCGCCAGCAAGATCGATGATGGCAACAACAGCAAGCCCCT
GAGCCCCGGCTGGACCGATCAGACCGCCTACAACGCCTTCGGCATCACCACCGGCATGTTCAACACCACC
ACCATGGATGATGTGTACAACTACCTGTTCGATGATGAGGATACCCCCCCCAACCCCAAGAAGGAGTAAT
AAGCGGCCGCAATGAATCGTAGATACTGAAAAACCCCGCAAGTTCACTTCAACTGTGCATCGTGCACCAT
CTCAATTTCTTTCATTTATACATCGTTTTGCCTTCTTTTATGTAACTATACTCCTCTAAGTTTCAATCTT
GGCCATGTAACCTCTGATCTATAGAATTTTTTAAATGACTAGAATTAATGCCCATCTTTTTTTTGGACCT
AAATTCTTCATGAAAATATATTACGAGGGCTTATTCAGAAGCTTATCGATACCGTCGACTAAAGCCAAAT
AGAAATTATTCAGTTCTGGCTTAAGTTTTTAAAAGTGATATTATTTATTTGGTTGTAACCAACCAAAAGA
ATGTAAATAACTAATACATAATTATGTTAGTTTTAAGTTAGCAACAAATTGATTTTAGCTATATTAGCTA
CTTGGTTAATAAATAGAATATATTTATTTAAAGATAATTCGTTTTTATTGTCAGGGAGTGAGTTTGCTTA
AAAACTCGTTTGGAGGTAGCGGTGGAAGCGGAGGTTCCGGCGAGGTAAGTTATTGAACAATGGCATCAAA
TGCCTTCATCATCACTACCCTTTAGCCCTTAAGACCCCACAATGACCTTACCCACTCAGAGAAAAAAGTA
AATATGAAAGCCCATTTGAACTTCTAAGCTTGTCGACCATCATGATGGACCAGATGGGTGAGGTGGAGTA
CGCGCCCGGGGAGCCCAAGGGCACGCCCTGGCACCCGCACCGCGGCTTCGAGACCGTGACCTACATCATA
CAATAAATATTCACACCCCTAAAAAACGAAGCTGCATTTGCAAATTGCATACAATTATGCCAGAGTAAAA
ATTATAATTGTTATTATTTAAATTTGAATAACTTCGTATAAAGTATCCTATACGAAGTTATGTCGACTGC
AGAATTTCGAGATAACTTCGTATAAGGTATACTATACGAAGTTATGCATGACGCACAGCTGTAGGACTAT
TATTAAAATTCTTATTTCGGGGGAGAGCTGTAATTGGTGGATGATGAGTCCTTAAAAAAATCGTTGTACC
AAAGGGATGTAGGTCACGGTCTCGAAGCCGCGGTGCGGGTGCCAGGGCGTGCCCTTGGGCTCCCCGGGCG
CGTACTCCACCTCACCCATCTGGTCCATCATGATGGTCGACTCTAGAAGTCGATCCAACATGGCGACTTG
TCCCATCCCCGGCATGTTTAAATATACTAATTATTCTTGAACTAATTTTAATCAACCGATTTATCTCTCT
TCCGCAGGTGGCGGAGGTTCCGGTGGAAGCGGAGGTAGCGGCACTAGTACGCGTGAGGGCCGCGGCAGCC
TGCTGACCTGCGGCGATGTGGAGGAGAACCCCGGGCCCATGAAGCTGCTGAGCAGCATCGAGCAGGCCTG
CGATATCTGCCGCCTGAAGAAGCTGAAGTGCAGCAAGGAGAAGCCCAAGTGCGCCAAGTGCCTGAAGAAC
AACTGGGAGTGCCGCTACAGCCCCAAGACCAAGCGCAGCCCCCTGACCCGCGCCCACCTGACCGAGGTGG
AGAGCCGCCTGGAGCGCCTGGAGCAGCTGTTCCTGCTGATCTTCCCCCGCGAGGATCTGGATATGATCCT
GAAGATGGATAGCCTGCAGGATATCAAGGCCCTGCTGACCGGCCTGTTCGTGCAGGATAACGTGAACAAG
GATGCCGTGACCGATCGCCTGGCCAGCGTGGAGACCGATATGCCCCTGACCCTGCGCCAGCACCGCATCA
GCGCCACCAGCAGCAGCGAGGAGAGCAGCAACAAGGGCCAGCGCCAGCTGACCGTGAGCATCGATAGCGC
CGCCCACCACGATAACAGCACCATCCCCCTGGATTTCATGCCCCGCGATGCCCTGCACGGCTTCGATTGG
AGCGAGGAGGATGATATGAGCGATGGCCTGCCCTTCCTGAAGACCGATCCCAACAACAACGGCTTCTTCG
GCGATGGCAGCCTGCTGTGCATCCTGCGCAGCATCGGCTTCAAGCCCGAGAACTACACCAACAGCAACGT
GAACCGCCTGCCCACCATGATCACCGATCGCTACACCCTGGCCAGCCGCAGCACCACCAGCCGCCTGCTG
CAGAGCTACCTGAACAACTTCCACCCCTACTGCCCCATCGTGCACAGCCCCACCCTGATGATGCTGTACA
ACAACCAGATCGAGATCGCCAGCAAGGATCAGTGGCAGATCCTGTTCAACTGCATCCTGGCCATCGGCGC
CTGGTGCATCGAGGGCGAGAGCACCGATATCGATGTGTTCTACTACCAGAACGCCAAGAGCCACCTGACC
AGCAAGGTGTTCGAGAGCGGCAGCATCATCCTGGTGACCGCCCTGCACCTGCTGAGCCGCTACACCCAGT
GGCGCCAGAAGACCAACACCAGCTACAACTTCCACAGCTTCAGCATCCGCATGGCCATCAGCCTGGGCCT
GAACCGCGATCTGCCCAGCAGCTTCAGCGATAGCAGCATCCTGGAGCAGCGCCGCCGCATCTGGTGGAGC
GTGTACAGCTGGGAGATCCAGCTGAGCCTGCTGTACGGCCGCAGCATCCAGCTGAGCCAGAACACCATCA
GCTTCCCCAGCAGCGTGGATGATGTGCAGCGCACCACCACCGGCCCCACCATCTACCACGGCATCATCGA
GACCGCCCGCCTGCTGCAGGTGTTCACCAAGATCTACGAGCTGGATAAGACCGTGACCGCCGAGAAGAGC
CCCATCTGCGCCAAGAAGTGCCTGATGATCTGCAACGAGATCGAGGAGGTGAGCCGCCAGGCCCCCAAGT
TCCTGCAGATGGATATCAGCACCACCGCCCTGACCAACCTGCTGAAGGAGCACCCCTGGCTGAGCTTCAC
CCGCTTCGAGCTGAAGTGGAAGCAGCTGAGCCTGATCATCTACGTGCTGCGCGATTTCTTCACCAACTTC
ACCCAGAAGAAGAGCCAGCTGGAGCAGGATCAGAACGATCACCAGAGCTACGAGGTGAAGCGCTGCAGCA
TCATGCTGAGCGATGCCGCCCAGCGCACCGTGATGAGCGTGAGCAGCTACATGGATAACCACAACGTGAC
CCCCTACTTCGCCTGGAACTGCAGCTACTACCTGTTCAACGCCGTGCTGGTGCCCATCAAGACCCTGCTG
AGCAACAGCAAGAGCAACGCCGAGAACAACGAGACCGCCCAGCTGCTGCAGCAGATCAACACCGTGCTGA
TGCTGCTGAAGAAGCTGGCCACCTTCAAGATCCAGACCTGCGAGAAGTACATCCAGGTGCTGGAGGAGGT
GTGCGCCCCCTTCCTGCTGAGCCAGTGCGCCATCCCCCTGCCCCACATCAGCTACAACAACAGCAACGGC
AGCGCCATCAAGAACATCGTGGGCAGCGCCACCATCGCCCAGTACCCCACCCTGCCCGAGGAGAACGTGA
ACAACATCAGCGTGAAGTACGTGAGCCCCGGCAGCGTGGGACCCAGCCCCGTGCCCCTGAAGAGCGGCGC
CAGCTTCAGCGATCTGGTGAAGCTGCTGAGCAACCGCCCCCCCAGCCGCAACAGCCCCGTGACCATCCCC
CGCAGCACCCCCAGCCACCGCAGCGTGACCCCCTTCCTGGGCCAGCAGCAGCAGCTGCAGAGCCTGGTGC
CCCTGACCCCCAGCGCCCTGTTCGGCGGCGCCAACTTCAACCAGAGCGGCAACATCGCCGATAGCAGCCT
GAGCTTCACCTTCACCAACAGCAGCAACGGCCCCAACCTGATCACCACCCAGACCAACAGCCAGGCCCTG
AGCCAGCCCATCGCCAGCAGCAACGTGCACGATAACTTCATGAACAACGAGATCACCGCCAGCAAGATCG
ATGATGGCAACAACAGCAAGCCCCTGAGCCCCGGCTGGACCGATCAGACCGCCTACAACGCCTTCGGCAT
CACCACCGGCATGTTCAACACCACCACCATGGATGATGTGTACAACTACCTGTTCGATGATGAGGATACC
CCCCCCAACCCCAAGAAGGAGTAATAAGGCCGGCCAATGAATCGTAGATACTGAAAAACCCCGCAAGTTC
ACTTCAACTGTGCATCGTGCACCATCTCAATTTCTTTCATTTATACATCGTTTTGCCTTCTTTTATGTAA
CTATACTCCTCTAAGTTTCAATCTTGGCCATGTAACCTCTGATCTATAGAATTTTTTAAATGACTAGAAT
TAATGCCCATCTTTTTTTTGGACCTAAATTCTTCATGAAAATATATTACGAGGGCTTATTCAGAAGCTTA
TCGATACCGTCGACTAAAGCCAAATAGAAATTATTCAGTTCTGGCTTAAGTTTTTAAAAGTGATATTATT
TATTTGGTTGTAACCAACCAAAAGAATGTAAATAACTAATACATAATTATGTTAGTTTTAAGTTAGCAAC
AAATTGATTTTAGCTATATTAGCTACTTGGTTAATAAATAGAATATATTTATTTAAAGATAATTCGTTTT
TATTGTCAGGGAGTGAGTTTGCTTAAAAACTCGTTTGGAGGTAGCGGTGGAAGCGGAGGTTCCGGAGGTA
AGTTATTGAACAATGGCATCAAATGCCTTCATCATCACTACCCTTTAGCCCTTAAGACCCCACAATGACC
TTACCCACTCAGAGAAAAAAGTAAATATGAAAGCCCATTTGAACTTCTAAGCTTGTCGACCATCATGATG
GACCAGATGGGTGAGGTGGAGTACGCGCCCGGGGAGCCCAAGGGCACGCCCTGGCACCCGCACCGCGGCT
TCGAGACCGTGACCTACATCCATAGATTTTGTTAATCGGCTTTTGGTATGCACAAAATGATTGGATATTA
TGCCAACTTGTTTTCTATTCACTGTAGATTAGCTTACAAAAAAATATCCCATAACTTCGTATAAGGTATA
CTATACGAAGTTATGTCGACTGCAGAATTTCGAGATAACTTCGTATAATGTATGCTATACGAAGTTATAA
TCCCCTGTGCTCAGTGGGGTATTTACTATTAAACCACACATGCTGAGCCTGGCTTATTGGCGGCTGAATC
ACCCGGAGATACGGCAAATTTGGAGCTTGATGTAGGTCACGGTCTCGAAGCCGCGGTGCGGGTGCCAGGG
CGTGCCCTTGGGCTCCCCGGGCGCGTACTCCACCTCACCCATCTGGTCCATCATGATGGTCGACTCTAGA
AGTCGATCCAACATGGCGACTTGTCCCATCCCCGGCATGTTTAAATATACTAATTATTCTTGAACTAATT
TTAATCAACCGATTTATCTCTCTTCCGCAGGTCGGGAGGTTCCGGTGGAAGCGGAGGTAGCGGCGAATTC
CGTACGGAGGGCCGCGGCAGCCTGCTGACCTGCGGCGATGTGGAGGAGAACCCCGGGCCCATGAAGCTGC
TGAGCAGCATCGAGCAGGCCTGCGATATCTGCCGCCTGAAGAAGCTGAAGTGCAGCAAGGAGAAGCCCAA
GTGCGCCAAGTGCCTGAAGAACAACTGGGAGTGCCGCTACAGCCCCAAGACCAAGCGCAGCCCCCTGACC
CGCGCCCACCTGACCGAGGTGGAGAGCCGCCTGGAGCGCCTGGAGCAGCTGTTCCTGCTGATCTTCCCCC
GCGAGGATCTGGATATGATCCTGAAGATGGATAGCCTGCAGGATATCAAGGCCCTGCTGACCGGCCTGTT
CGTGCAGGATAACGTGAACAAGGATGCCGTGACCGATCGCCTGGCCAGCGTGGAGACCGATATGCCCCTG
ACCCTGCGCCAGCACCGCATCAGCGCCACCAGCAGCAGCGAGGAGAGCAGCAACAAGGGCCAGCGCCAGC
TGACCGTGAGCATCGATAGCGCCGCCCACCACGATAACAGCACCATCCCCCTGGATTTCATGCCCCGCGA
TGCCCTGCACGGCTTCGATTGGAGCGAGGAGGATGATATGAGCGATGGCCTGCCCTTCCTGAAGACCGAT
CCCAACAACAACGGCTTCTTCGGCGATGGCAGCCTGCTGTGCATCCTGCGCAGCATCGGCTTCAAGCCCG
AGAACTACACCAACAGCAACGTGAACCGCCTGCCCACCATGATCACCGATCGCTACACCCTGGCCAGCCG
CAGCACCACCAGCCGCCTGCTGCAGAGCTACCTGAACAACTTCCACCCCTACTGCCCCATCGTGCACAGC
CCCACCCTGATGATGCTGTACAACAACCAGATCGAGATCGCCAGCAAGGATCAGTGGCAGATCCTGTTCA
ACTGCATCCTGGCCATCGGCGCCTGGTGCATCGAGGGCGAGAGCACCGATATCGATGTGTTCTACTACCA
GAACGCCAAGAGCCACCTGACCAGCAAGGTGTTCGAGAGCGGCAGCATCATCCTGGTGACCGCCCTGCAC
CTGCTGAGCCGCTACACCCAGTGGCGCCAGAAGACCAACACCAGCTACAACTTCCACAGCTTCAGCATCC
GCATGGCCATCAGCCTGGGCCTGAACCGCGATCTGCCCAGCAGCTTCAGCGATAGCAGCATCCTGGAGCA
GCGCCGCCGCATCTGGTGGAGCGTGTACAGCTGGGAGATCCAGCTGAGCCTGCTGTACGGCCGCAGCATC
CAGCTGAGCCAGAACACCATCAGCTTCCCCAGCAGCGTGGATGATGTGCAGCGCACCACCACCGGCCCCA
CCATCTACCACGGCATCATCGAGACCGCCCGCCTGCTGCAGGTGTTCACCAAGATCTACGAGCTGGATAA
GACCGTGACCGCCGAGAAGAGCCCCATCTGCGCCAAGAAGTGCCTGATGATCTGCAACGAGATCGAGGAG
GTGAGCCGCCAGGCCCCCAAGTTCCTGCAGATGGATATCAGCACCACCGCCCTGACCAACCTGCTGAAGG
AGCACCCCTGGCTGAGCTTCACCCGCTTCGAGCTGAAGTGGAAGCAGCTGAGCCTGATCATCTACGTGCT
GCGCGATTTCTTCACCAACTTCACCCAGAAGAAGAGCCAGCTGGAGCAGGATCAGAACGATCACCAGAGC
TACGAGGTGAAGCGCTGCAGCATCATGCTGAGCGATGCCGCCCAGCGCACCGTGATGAGCGTGAGCAGCT
ACATGGATAACCACAACGTGACCCCCTACTTCGCCTGGAACTGCAGCTACTACCTGTTCAACGCCGTGCT
GGTGCCCATCAAGACCCTGCTGAGCAACAGCAAGAGCAACGCCGAGAACAACGAGACCGCCCAGCTGCTG
CAGCAGATCAACACCGTGCTGATGCTGCTGAAGAAGCTGGCCACCTTCAAGATCCAGACCTGCGAGAAGT
ACATCCAGGTGCTGGAGGAGGTGTGCGCCCCCTTCCTGCTGAGCCAGTGCGCCATCCCCCTGCCCCACAT
CAGCTACAACAACAGCAACGGCAGCGCCATCAAGAACATCGTGGGCAGCGCCACCATCGCCCAGTACCCC
ACCCTGCCCGAGGAGAACGTGAACAACATCAGCGTGAAGTACGTGAGCCCCGGCAGCGTGGGACCCAGCC
CCGTGCCCCTGAAGAGCGGCGCCAGCTTCAGCGATCTGGTGAAGCTGCTGAGCAACCGCCCCCCCAGCCG
CAACAGCCCCGTGACCATCCCCCGCAGCACCCCCAGCCACCGCAGCGTGACCCCCTTCCTGGGCCAGCAG
CAGCAGCTGCAGAGCCTGGTGCCCCTGACCCCCAGCGCCCTGTTCGGCGGCGCCAACTTCAACCAGAGCG
GCAACATCGCCGATAGCAGCCTGAGCTTCACCTTCACCAACAGCAGCAACGGCCCCAACCTGATCACCAC
CCAGACCAACAGCCAGGCCCTGAGCCAGCCCATCGCCAGCAGCAACGTGCACGATAACTTCATGAACAAC
GAGATCACCGCCAGCAAGATCGATGATGGCAACAACAGCAAGCCCCTGAGCCCCGGCTGGACCGATCAGA
CCGCCTACAACGCCTTCGGCATCACCACCGGCATGTTCAACACCACCACCATGGATGATGTGTACAACTA
CCTGTTCGATGATGAGGATACCCCCCCCAACCCCAAGAAGGAGTAATAAGGCGCGCCAATGAATCGTAGA
TACTGAAAAACCCCGCAAGTTCACTTCAACTGTGCATCGTGCACCATCTCAATTTCTTTCATTTATACAT
CGTTTTGCCTTCTTTTATGTAACTATACTCCTCTAAGTTTCAATCTTGGCCATGTAACCTCTGATCTATA
GAATTTTTTAAATGACTAGAATTAATGCCCATCTTTTTTTTGGACCTAAATTCTTCATGAAAATATATTA
CGAGGGCTTATTCAGAAGCTTATCGATACCGTCGACTAAAGCCAAATAGAAATTATTCAGTTCTGGCTTA
AGTTTTTAAAAGTGATATTATTTATTTGGTTGTAACCAACCAAAAGAATGTAAATAACTAATACATAATT
ATGTTAGTTTTAAGTTAGCAACAAATTGATTTTAGCTATATTAGCTACTTGGTTAATAAATAGAATATAT
TTATTTAAAGATAATTCGTTTTTATTGTCAGGGAGTGAGTTTGCTTAAAAACTCGTTTGGAGGTAGCGGT
GGAAGCGGAGGTTCCGGCAGGTAAGTTATTGAACAATGGCATCAAATGCCTTCATCATCACTACCCTTTA
GCCCTTAAGACCCCACAATGACCTTACCCACTCAGAGAAAAAAGTAAATATGAAAGCCCATTTGAACTTC
TAAGCTTGTCGACCATCATGATGGACCAGATGGGTGAGGTGGAGTACGCGCCCGGGGAGCCCAAGGGCAC
GCCCTGGCACCCGCACCGCGGCTTCGAGACCGTGACCTACATCTTCAATTTTAATACCCAATGGAGTAAT
GCAAATTGTTAGCAGATTTTTCGACTTTCCCCCTGCCAGAAACAAATCAAATGCAATTAAAAACCTTTGC
GCCATAACTTCGTATAATGTATGCTATACGAAGTTATGGATCCACTAGAAGGCCTAATTCTAGTATGTAT
GTAAGTTAATAAAACCCATTTTTGCGGAAAGTAGATAAAAAAAACATTTTTTTTTTTTACTGCACTGGAT
ATCATTGAACTTATCTGATCAGTTTTAAATTTACTTCGATCCAAGGGTATTTGATGTACCAGGTTCTTTC
GATTACCTCTCACTCAAAATGACATTCCACTCAAAGTCAGCGCTGTTTGCCTCCTTCTCTGTCCACAGAA
ATATCGCCGTCTCTTTCGCCGCTGCGTCCGCTATCTCTTTCGCCACCGTTTGTAGCGTTACCTAGCGTCA
ATGTCCGCCTTCAGTTGCACTTTGTCAGCGGTTTCGTGACGAAGCTCCAAGCGGTTTACGCCATCAATTA
AACACAAAGTGCTGTGCCAAAACTCCTCTCGCTTCTTATTTTTGTTTGTTTTTTGAGTGATTGGGGTGGT
GATTGGTTTTGGGTGGGTAAGCAGGGGAAAGTGTGAAAAATCCCGGCAATGGGCCAAGAGGATCAGGAGC
TATTAATTCGCGGAGGCAGCAAACACCCATCTGCCGAGCATCTGAACAATGTGAGTAGTACATGTGCATA
CATCTTAAGTTCACTTGATCTATAGGAACTGCGATTGCAACATCAAATTGTCTGCGGCGTGAGAACTGCG
ACCCACAAAAATCCCAAACCGCAATCGCACAAACAAATAGTGACACGAAACAGATTATTCTGGTAGCTGT
GCTCGCTATATAAGACAATTTTTAAGATCATATCATGATCAAGACATCTAAAGGCATTCATTTTCGACTA
CATTCTTTTTTACAAAAAATATAACAACCAGATATTTTAAGCTGATCCTAGATGCACAAAAAATAAATAA
AAGTATAAACCTACTTCGTAGGATACTTCGTTTTGTTCGGGGTTAGATGAGCATAACGCTTGTAGTTGAT
ATTTGAGATCCCCTATCATTGCAGGGTGACAGCGGAGCGGCTTCGCAGAGCTGCATTAACCAGGGCTTCG
GGCAGGCCAAAAACTACGGCACGCTCCTGCCACCCAGTCCGCCGGAGGACTCCGGTTCAGGGAGCGGCCA
ACTAGCCGAGAACCTCACCTATGCCTGGCACAATATGGACATCTTTGGGGCGGTCAATCAGCCGGGCTCC
GGATGGCGGCAGCTGGTCAACCGGACACGCGGACTATTCTGCAACGAGCGACACATACCGGCGCCCAGGA
AACATTTGCTCAAGAACGGTGAGTTTCTATTCGCAGTCGGCTGATCTGTGTGAAATCTTAATAAAGGGTC
CAATTACCAATTTGAAACTCAGTTTGCGGCGTGGCCTATCCGGGCGAACTTTTGGCCGTGATGGGCAGTT
CCGGTGCCGGAAAGACGACCCTGCTGAATGCCCTTGCCTTTCGATCGCCGCAGGGCATCCAAGTATCGCC
ATCCGGGATGCGACTGCTCAATGGCCAACCTGTGGACGCCAAGGAGATGCAGGCCAGGTGCGCCTATGTC
CAGCAGGATGACCTCTTTATCGGCTCCCTAACGGCCAGGGAACACCTGATTTTCCAGGCCATGGTGCGGA
TGCCACGACATCTGACCTATCGGCAGCGAGTGGCCCGCGTGGATCAGGTGATCCAGGAGCTTTCGCTCAG
CAAATGTCAGCACACGATCATCGGTGTGCCCGGCAGGGTGAAAGGTCTGTCCGGCGGAGAAAGGAAGCGT
CTGGCATTCGCCTCCGAGGCACTAACCGATCCGCCGCTTCTGATCTGCGATGAGCCCACCTCCGGACTGG
ACTCATTTACCGCCCACAGCGTCGTCCAGGTGCTGAAGAAGCTGTCGCAGAAGGGCAAGACCGTCATCCT
GACCATTCATCAGCCGTCTTCCGAGCTGTTTGAGCTCTTTGACAAGATCCTTCTGATGGCCGAGGGCAGG
GTAGCTTTCTTGGGCACTCCCAGCGAAGCCGTCGACTTCTTTTCCTAGTGAGTTCGATGTGTTTATTAAG
GGTATCTAGCATTACATTACATCTCAACTCCTATCCAGCGTGGGTGCCCAGTGTCCTACCAACTACAATC
CGGCGGACTTTTACGTACAGGTGTTGGCCGTTGTGCCCGGACGGGAGATCGAGTCCCGTGATCGGATCGC
CAAGATATGCGACAATTTTGCTATTAGCAAAGTAGCCCGGGATATGGAGCAGTTGTTGGCCACCAAAAAT
TTGGAGAAGCCACTGGAGCAGCCGGAGAATGGGTACACCTACAAGGCCACCTGGTTCATGCAGTTCCGGG
CGGTCCTGTGGCGATCCTGGCTGTCGGTGCTCAAGGAACCACTCCTCGTAAAAGTGCGACTTATTCAGAC
AACGGTGAGTGGTTCCAGTGGAAACAAATGATATAACGCTTACAATTCTTGGAAACAAATTCGCTAGATT
TTAGTTAGAATTGCCTGATTCCACACCCTTCTTAGTTTTTTTCAATGAGATGTATAGTTTATAGTTTTGC
AGAAAATAAATAAATTTCATTTAACTCGCGAACATGTTGAAGATATGAATATTAATGAGATGCGAGTAAC
ATTTTAATTTGCAGATGGTTGCCATCTTGATTGGCCTCATCTTTTTGGGCCAACAACTCACGCAAGTGGG
CGTGATGAATATCAACGGAGCCATCTTCCTCTTCCTGACCAACATGACCTTTCAAAACGTCTTTGCCACG
ATAAATGTAAGTCTTGTTTAGAATACATTTGCATATTAATAATTTACTAACTTTCTAATGAATCGATTCG
ATTTAGGTGTTCACCTCAGAGCTGCCAGTTTTTATGAGGGAGGCCCGAAGTCGACTTTATCGCTGTGACA
CATACTTTCTGGGCAAAACGATTGCCGAATTACCGCTTTTTCTCACAGTGCCACTGGTCTTCACGGCGAT
TGCCTATCCGATGATCGGACTGCGGGCCGGAGTGCTGCACTTCTTCAACTGCCTGGCGCTGGTCACTCTG
GTGGCCAATGTGTCAACGTCCTTCGGATATCTAATATCCTGCGCCAGCTCCTCGACCTCGATGGCGCTGT
CTGTGGGTCCGCCGGTTATCATACCATTCCTGCTCTTTGGCGGCTTCTTCTTGAACTCGGGCTCGGTGCC
AGTATACCTCAAATGGTTGTCGTACCTCTCATGGTTCCGTTACGCCAACGAGGGTCTGCTGATTAACCAA
TGGGCGGACGTGGAGCCGGGCGAAATTAGCTGCACATCGTCGAACACCACGTGCCCCAGTTCGGGCAAGG
TCATCCTGGAGACGCTTAACTTCTCCGCCGCCGATCTGCCGCTGGACTACGTGGGTCTGGCCATTCTCAT
CGTGAGCTTCCGGGTGCTCGCATATCTGGCTCTAAGACTTCGGGCCCGACGCAAGGAGTAGCCGACATAT
ATCCGAAATAACTGCTTGTTTTTTTTTTTACCATTATTACCATCGTGTTTACTGTTTATTGCCCCCTCAA
AAAGCTAATGTAATTATATTTGTGCCAATAAAAACAAGATATGACCTATAGAATACAAGTATTTCCCCTT
CGAACATCCCCACAAGTAGACTTTGGATTTGTCTTCTAACCAAAAGACTTACACACCTGCATACCTTACA
TCAAAAACTCGTTTATCGCTACATAAAACACCGGGATATATTTTTTATATACATACTTTTCAAATCGCGC
GCCCTCTTCATAATTCACCTCCACCACACCACGTTTCGTAGTTGCTCTTTCGCTGTCTCCCACCCGCTCT
CCGCAACACATTCACCTTTTGTTCGACGACCTTGGAGCGACTGTCGTTAGTTCCGCGCGATTCGGTTCGC
TCAAATGGTTCCGAGTGGTTCATTTCGTCTCAATAGAAATTAGTAATAAATATTTGTATGTACAATTTAT
TTGCTCCAATATATTTGTATATATTTCCCTCACAGCTATATTTATTCTAATTTAATATTATGACTTTTTA
AGGTAATTTTTTGTGACCTGTTCGGAGTGATTAGCGTTACAATTTGAACTGAAAGTGACATCCAGTGTTT
GTTCCTTGTGTAGATGCATCTCAAAAAAATGGTGGGCATAATAGTGTTGTTTATATATATCAAAAATAAC
AACTATAATAATAAGAATACATTTAATTTAGAAAATGCTTGGATTTCACTGGAACTAGAATTAATTCGGC
TGCTGCTCTAAACGACGCATTTCGTACTCCAAAGTACGAATTTTTTCCCTCAAGCTCTTATTTTCATTAA
ACAATGAACAGGACCTAACGCACAGTCACGTTATTGTTTACATAAATGATTTTTTTTACTATTCAAACTT
ACTCTGTTTGTGTACTCCCACTGGTATAGCCTTCTTTTATCTTTTCTGGTTCAGGCTCTATCACTTTACT
AGGTACGGCATCTGCGTTGAGTCGCCTCCTTTTAAATGTCTGACCTTTTGCAGGTGCAGCCTTCCACTGC
GAATCATTAAAGTGGGTATCACAAATTTGGGAGTTTTCACCAAGGCTGCACCCAAGGCTCTGCTCCCACA
ATTTTCTCTTAATAGCACACTTCGGCACGTGAATTAATTTTACTCCAGTCACAGCTTTGCAGCAAAATTT
GCAATATTTCATTTTTTTTTATTCCACGTAAGGGTTAATGTTTTCAAAAAAAAATTCGTCCGCACACAAC
CTTTCCTCTCAACAAGCAAACGTGCACTGAATTTAAGTGTATACTTCGGTAAGCTTCGGCTATCGACGGG
ACCACCTTATGTTATTTCATCATG
Features (pLannotate 1.2.2; 30 found; start..end, strand, type, name):
      1..229     -  CDS            mini-white (fragment): Drosophila white gene eye color pigment; white; This is a modified version of the white gene lacking part of the first intron.
    235..823     -  rep_origin     ori: high-copy-number ColE1/pMB1/pBR322/pUC origin of replication
    994..1854    -  CDS            AmpR: β-lactamase; bla; confers resistance to ampicillin, carbenicillin, and related antibiotics
   1855..1959    -  promoter       AmpR promoter: bla
   2054..2089    +  CDS            rop (fragment): Rop protein, which maintains plasmids at low copy number; rop
   2191..2260    +  misc_feature   bom (fragment): basis of mobility region from pBR322
   2259..2761    -  gene           mini-white (fragment): white; This modified version of the white gene lacks part of the first intron.
   2761..2993    -  misc_feature   P element 3' end: P element 3' end
   3017..3035    +  promoter       T3 promoter: promoter for bacteriophage T3 RNA polymerase
   3048..3068    -  misc_feature   MCS (fragment): pBluescript multiple cloning site
   3069..3102    -  protein_bind   lox2272: Cre-mediated recombination occurs in the 8-bp core sequence (GGATACTT). lox2272 sites are compatible with each other, but incompatible with loxP or loxN sites (Lee and Saito, 1988). Cre recombinase
   3218..3287    +  protein_bind   attB: attB site for the φC31 integrase (Groth et al., 2000) phage φC31 integrase
   3514..6156    +  CDS            GAL4: GAL4_YEAST - Experimental evidence at protein level: Swiss-Prot protein existence level 1. This protein is a positive regulator for the gene expression of the galactose-induced genes such as GAL1, GAL2, GAL7, GAL10, and MEL1 which code for the enzymes used to convert galactose to glucose. It recognizes a 17 base pair sequence in (5'-CGGRNNRCYNYNCNCCG-3') the upstream activating sequence (UAS-G) of these genes. From Saccharomyces cerevisiae (strain ATCC 204508 / S288c) (Baker's yeast).
   6409..6429    +  misc_feature   MCS (fragment): pBluescript multiple cloning site
   6843..6912    -  protein_bind   attB: attB site for the φC31 integrase (Groth et al., 2000) phage φC31 integrase
   7028..7061    -  protein_bind   lox2272: Cre-mediated recombination occurs in the 8-bp core sequence (GGATACTT). lox2272 sites are compatible with each other, but incompatible with loxP or loxN sites (Lee and Saito, 1988). Cre recombinase
   7082..7115    -  protein_bind   loxN: Cre-mediated recombination occurs in the 8-bp core sequence (GTATACCT). loxN sites are compatible with each other, but incompatible with loxP or lox2272 sites. Cre recombinase
   7231..7300    +  protein_bind   attB: attB site for the φC31 integrase (Groth et al., 2000) phage φC31 integrase
   7529..10171   +  CDS            GAL4: GAL4_YEAST - Experimental evidence at protein level: Swiss-Prot protein existence level 1. This protein is a positive regulator for the gene expression of the galactose-induced genes such as GAL1, GAL2, GAL7, GAL10, and MEL1 which code for the enzymes used to convert galactose to glucose. It recognizes a 17 base pair sequence in (5'-CGGRNNRCYNYNCNCCG-3') the upstream activating sequence (UAS-G) of these genes. From Saccharomyces cerevisiae (strain ATCC 204508 / S288c) (Baker's yeast).
  10424..10444   +  misc_feature   MCS (fragment): pBluescript multiple cloning site
  10856..10925   -  protein_bind   attB: attB site for the φC31 integrase (Groth et al., 2000) phage φC31 integrase
  11041..11074   -  protein_bind   loxN: Cre-mediated recombination occurs in the 8-bp core sequence (GTATACCT). loxN sites are compatible with each other, but incompatible with loxP or lox2272 sites. Cre recombinase
  11095..11128   -  protein_bind   loxP: Cre-mediated recombination occurs in the 8-bp core sequence (GCATACAT). Cre recombinase
  11244..11313   +  protein_bind   attB: attB site for the φC31 integrase (Groth et al., 2000) phage φC31 integrase
  11541..14183   +  CDS            GAL4: GAL4_YEAST - Experimental evidence at protein level: Swiss-Prot protein existence level 1. This protein is a positive regulator for the gene expression of the galactose-induced genes such as GAL1, GAL2, GAL7, GAL10, and MEL1 which code for the enzymes used to convert galactose to glucose. It recognizes a 17 base pair sequence in (5'-CGGRNNRCYNYNCNCCG-3') the upstream activating sequence (UAS-G) of these genes. From Saccharomyces cerevisiae (strain ATCC 204508 / S288c) (Baker's yeast).
  14436..14456   +  misc_feature   MCS (fragment): pBluescript multiple cloning site
  14869..14938   -  protein_bind   attB: attB site for the φC31 integrase (Groth et al., 2000) phage φC31 integrase
  15054..15087   -  protein_bind   loxP: Cre-mediated recombination occurs in the 8-bp core sequence (GCATACAT). Cre recombinase
  15589..18471   +  CDS            mini-white: Drosophila white gene eye color pigment; white; This is a modified version of the white gene lacking part of the first intron.
  19249..19834   -  misc_feature   P element 5' end: No description available
