[The description below was written by a language model from this plasmid's Addgene catalogue record and pLannotate feature annotations shown in this document.]
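Description:
pC-(lox2-attB2-SA-T2A-Gal4-Hsp70)3 is a roughly 19.8 kb Drosophila P-element transformation plasmid that serves as a "triplet" donor for converting MiMIC transposon insertions into Gal4 driver lines by in vivo recombinase-mediated cassette exchange. It is maintained in bacteria through a high-copy ColE1/pUC-type origin and ampicillin resistance. The record lists a recombination-deficient strain and reduced growth temperature, consistent with the highly repetitive payload. P element 5' and 3' ends flank the cargo for germline integration into the fly genome, and a mini-white eye-colour marker allows transgenic animals to be identified. Additional short mini-white, rop and bom fragments in the annotation appear to be backbone remnants.

The payload consists of three tandem copies of the same cassette, described in the record as T2A-Gal4 in three phases. Each copy contains the yeast GAL4 coding sequence bounded by a pair of inverted φC31 attB sites. Each unit is in turn bracketed by its own pair of Cre target sites: lox2272 for the first, loxN for the second and loxP for the third. Because these lox variants are mutually incompatible, Cre can excise each unit independently from the integrated transgene. φC31 integrase can then exchange the attB-flanked segment with the attP-flanked MiMIC cassette. The splice acceptor, T2A peptide and Hsp70 terminator sequences named in the construct title are not individually annotated in the feature table. By design, the splice acceptor traps the host gene's transcript when the cassette lands in a coding intron. The T2A sequence releases Gal4 as a separate protein, so Gal4 expression follows the native gene's pattern. Supplying all three reading phases lets one donor line serve MiMIC insertions in introns of any phase.
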