Addgene plasmid #62957: pC-(lox2-attB2-SA-T2A-Gal4-Hsp70)3
Purpose: Triplet donor for in vivo RMCE with MiMIC inserts to make Gal4 driver.
Depositing lab: Benjamin White. Depositing organization: National Institute of Mental Health (NIMH). Publication: Plug-and-play genetic access to drosophila cell types using exchangeable exon cassettes. Diao F, Ironfield H, Luan H, Diao F, Shropshire WC, Ewer J, Marr E, Potter CJ, Landgraf M, White BH. Cell Rep. 2015 Mar 3;10(8):1410-21. doi: 10.1016/j.celrep.2015.01.059. Epub 2015 Feb 26. PubMed 25732830.
Backbone
  Vector backbone: pC-(loxP2-attB2-SA-Hsp70)3
  Backbone manufacturer: Benjamin White
  Backbone size w/o insert (bp): 10264
  Total vector size (bp): 19837
Growth in bacteria
  Bacterial resistance: Ampicillin, 100 μg/mL
  Growth temperature: 30°C
  Growth strain: Stbl3
  Copy number: High Copy
Gene/Insert
  Gene/Insert name: T2A-Gal4 in three phases
  Insert size (bp): 9573
Terms and licenses: Academic/Nonprofit Terms; Industry Terms: Not Available to Industry
Depositor comments: Reference: Venken KJT, et al, 2011, MiMIC: a highly versatile transposon insertion resource for engineering Drosophila melanogaster genes. Nature Method: 8:737-744.
How to cite: pC-(lox2-attB2-SA-T2A-Gal4-Hsp70)3 was a gift from Benjamin White (Addgene plasmid # 62957 ; http://n2t.net/addgene:62957 ; RRID:Addgene_62957)
