>Addgene plasmid #62957 | pC-(lox2-attB2-SA-T2A-Gal4-Hsp70)3 | addgene partial sequence | sequence record 110605 | T3 5'-GCAATTAACCCTCACTAAAGG-3'
CCCCCTCGAGATAACTTCGTATAAAGTATCCTATACGAAGTTATCAATTGGCTTATTGGGATTTCAATTT
AAGATGCTGCTAAATAAAGTTAGTCACTTACGGACTGGGGAGGCACCCCGTCATCACTCGCCAGAAATGC
AATTGATGTAGGTCACGGTCTCGAAGCCGCGGTGCGGGTGCCAGGGCGTGCCCTTGGGCTCCCCGGGCGC
GTACTCCACCTCACCCATCTGGTCCATCATGATGGTCGACTCTAGAAGTCGATCCAACATGGCGACTTGT
CCCATCCCCGGCATGTTTAAATATACTAATTATTCTTGAACTAATTTTAATCAACCGATTTATCTCTCTT
CCGCAGGTGGGAGGTTCCGGTGGAAGCGGAGGTAGCGGCACCGGTGCATGCGAGGGCCGCGGCAGCCTGC
TGACCTGCGGCGATGTGGAGGAGAACCCCGGGCCCATGAAGCTGCTGAGCAGCATCGAGCAGGCCTGCGA
TATCTGCCGCCTGAAGAAGCTGAAGTGCAGCAAGGAGAAGCCCAAGTGCGCCAAGTGCCTGAAGAACAAC
TGGGAGTGCCGCTACAGCCCCAAGACCAAGCGCAGCCCCCTGACCCGCGCCCACCTGACCGAGGTGGAGA
GCCGCCTGGAGCGCCTGGAGCAGCTGTTCCTGCTGATCTTCCCCCGCGAGGATCTGGATATGATCCTGAA
GATGGATAGCCTGCAGGATATCAAGGCCCTGCTGACCGGCCTGTTCGTGCAGGATAACGTGAACAAGGAT
GCCGTGACCGATCGCCTGGCCAGCGTGGAGACCGATATGCCCCTGACCCTGCGCCAGCACCGCATCAGCG
CCACCAGCAGCAGCGAGGAGAGCAGCAACAAGGGCCAGCGCCAGCTG
