>Addgene plasmid #62957 | pC-(lox2-attB2-SA-T2A-Gal4-Hsp70)3 | addgene partial sequence | sequence record 123303 | miniwhite-F 5'-TTTGTGACCTGTTCGGAGTGA-3'
AGTGTTTGTTCCTTGTGTAGATGCATCTCAAAAAAATGGTGGGCATAATAGTGTTGTTTATATATATCAA
AAATAACAACTATAATAATAAGAATACATTTAATTTAGAAAATGCTTGGATTTCACTGGAACTAGAATTA
ATTCGGCTGCTGCTCTAAACGACGCATTTCGTACTCCAAAGTACGAATTTTTTCCCTCAAGCTCTTATTT
TCATTAAACAATGAACAGGACCTAACGCACAGTCACGTTATTGTTTACATAAATGATTTTTTTTACTATT
CAAACTTACTCTGTTTGTGTACTCCCACTGGTATAGCCTTCTTTTATCTTTTCTGGTTCAGGCTCTATCA
CTTTACTAGGTACGGCATCTGCGTTGAGTCGCCTCCTTTTAAATGTCTGACCTTTTGCAGGTGCAGCCTT
CCACTGCGAATCATTAAAGTGGGTATCACAAATTTGGGAGTTTTCACCAAGGCTGCACCCAAGGCTCTGC
TCCCACAATTTTCTCTTAATAGCACACTTCGGCACGTGAATTAATTTTACTCCAGTCACAGCTTTGCAGC
AAAATTTGCAATATTTCATTTTTTTTTATTCCACGTAAGGGTTAATGTTTTCAAAAAAAAATTCGTCCGC
ACACAACCTTTCCTCTCAAC
