>Addgene plasmid #62957 | pC-(lox2-attB2-SA-T2A-Gal4-Hsp70)3 | addgene partial sequence | sequence record 123304 | miniwhite-R 5'-AAGAGATAGCGGACGCAGCG-3'
AAGGAGGCAAACAGCGCTGACTTTGAGTGGAATGTCATTTTGAGTGAGAGGTAATCGAAAGAACCTGGTA
CATCAAATACCCTTGGATCGAAGTAAATTTAAAACTGATCAGATAAGTTCAATGATATCCAGTGCAGTAA
AAAAAAAAAATGTTTTTTTTATCTACTTTCCGCAAAAATGGGTTTTATTAACTTACATACATACTAGAAT
TAGGCCTTCTAGTGGATCCATAACTTCGTATAGCATACATTATACGAAGTTATGGCGCAAAGGTTTTTAA
TTGCATTTGATTTGTTTCTGGCAGGGGGAAAGTCGAAAAATCTGCTAACAATTTGCATTACTCCATTGGG
TATTAAAATTGAAGATGTAGGTCACGGTCTCGAAGCCGCGGTGCGGGTGCCAGGGCGTGCCCTTGGGCTC
CCCGGGCGCGTACTCCACCTCACCCATCTGGTCCATCATGATGGTCGACAAGCTTAGAAGTTCAAATGGG
CTTTCATATTTACTTTTTTCTCTGAGTGGGTAAGGTCATTGTGGGGTCTTAAGGGCTAAAGGGTAGTGAT
GATGAAGGCATTTGATGCCATTGTTCAATAACTTACCTGCCGGAACCTCCGCTTCCACCGCTACCT
